Addgene plasmid #130060: pRDAX-497 C-Tag GFP[2] L32 Piezo1 EBPF2
Purpose: PPI (BiFC/TriFC) assay vector
Depositing lab: Gary Lewin. Depositing organization: Max-Delbrueck-Centrum fuer Molekulare Medizin (MDC).
Backbone
  Vector backbone: custom built
  Vector type: Mammalian Expression
Growth in bacteria
  Bacterial resistance: Ampicillin, 100 μg/mL
  Growth temperature: 37°C
  Growth strain: DH5alpha
  Copy number: High Copy
Gene/Insert
  Gene/Insert name: Piezo1
  Species: M. musculus (mouse)
  Entrez Gene: Piezo1 (a.k.a. 9630020g22, Fam38a, mKIAA0233)
  Cloning method: Restriction Enzyme; 5′ cloning site unknown (unknown if destroyed); 3′ cloning site unknown (unknown if destroyed)
Terms and licenses: Academic/Nonprofit Terms; Industry Terms: Not Available to Industry
How to cite: pRDAX-497 C-Tag GFP[2] L32 Piezo1 EBPF2 was a gift from Gary Lewin (Addgene plasmid # 130060 ; http://n2t.net/addgene:130060 ; RRID:Addgene_130060)
