[The description below was written by a language model from this plasmid's Addgene catalogue record and pLannotate feature annotations shown in this document.]
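Description:
pRDAX-497 C-Tag GFP[2] L32 Piezo1 EBPF2 is a custom-built mammalian expression plasmid of about 13.7 kb, designed as a protein–protein interaction assay vector for bimolecular or trimolecular fluorescence complementation (BiFC/TriFC). It is maintained in E. coli through a high-copy ColE1/pUC-type origin and selected with ampicillin via the β-lactamase gene and its native promoter. No mammalian selection marker is annotated.

The expression unit is driven by the human CMV immediate-early enhancer and promoter, followed by a chimeric β-globin/immunoglobulin intron that promotes efficient processing of the transcript. This precedes the full-length mouse Piezo1 coding sequence, which encodes the pore-forming subunit of a mechanosensitive non-selective cation channel. The plasmid name indicates that Piezo1 carries a C-terminal split-GFP fragment (GFP[2]) joined through a linker (L32). The feature table does not annotate this tag, although an unannotated stretch of roughly 170 nt lies between the Piezo1 annotation and the next element, so its exact composition is not confirmed by the record.

Downstream, an EMCV IRES directs cap-independent translation of the blue fluorescent protein EBFP2 from the same transcript, which marks transfected cells independently of any complementation signal. The 3' region contains a second chimeric intron, a WPRE to enhance transcript stability and expression, and a bGH polyadenylation signal. A T3 promoter, a β-globin fragment and a rabbit β-globin poly(A) signal follow as apparent backbone remnants.

In use, the construct would be co-expressed with partner proteins carrying complementary GFP fragments, so that reconstituted green fluorescence reports proximity to or interaction with Piezo1.
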