Features (pLannotate 1.2.2; 15 found; start..end, strand, type, name):
    155..532     +  enhancer       CMV enhancer: human cytomegalovirus immediate early enhancer
    534..733     +  promoter       CMV promoter: human cytomegalovirus (CMV) immediate early promoter
    872..1004    +  intron         chimeric intron: chimera between introns from human β-globin and immunoglobulin heavy chain genes
   1025..8665    +  CDS            Piezo1: PIEZ1_MOUSE - Also known as Fam38a. Experimental evidence at protein level: Swiss-Prot protein existence level 1. Pore-forming subunit of a mechanosensitive non-specific cation channel. Generates currents characterized by a linear current- voltage relationship that are sensitive to ruthenium red and gadolinium. Plays a key role in epithelial cell adhesion by maintaining integrin activation through R-Ras recruitment to the ER, most probably in its activated state, and subsequent stimulation of calpain signaling. In the kidney, may contribute to the detection of intraluminal pressure changes and
   8841..9427    +  misc_feature   IRES2: internal ribosome entry site (IRES) of the encephalomyocarditis virus (EMCV)
   9428..10147   +  CDS            EBFP2: enhanced blue variant of GFP (Ai et al., 2007) mammalian codon-optimized
  10193..10325   +  intron         chimeric intron: chimera between introns from human β-globin and immunoglobulin heavy chain genes
  10334..10922   +  misc_feature   WPRE: woodchuck hepatitis virus posttranscriptional regulatory element
  10955..11066   +  polyA_signal   bGH poly(A) signal: bovine growth hormone polyadenylation signal
  11162..11180   -  promoter       T3 promoter: promoter for bacteriophage T3 RNA polymerase
  11239..11313   +  CDS            HBB (fragment): HBB_PONPY - Experimental evidence at transcript level: Swiss-Prot protein existence level 2. Involved in oxygen transport from the lung to the various peripheral tissues. From Pongo pygmaeus (Bornean orangutan).
  11384..11439   +  polyA_signal   β-globin poly(A) signal: rabbit β-globin polyadenylation signal (Gil and Proudfoot, 1987)
  11818..12406   -  rep_origin     ori: high-copy-number ColE1/pMB1/pBR322/pUC origin of replication
  12577..13437   -  CDS            AmpR: β-lactamase; bla; confers resistance to ampicillin, carbenicillin, and related antibiotics
  13438..13542   -  promoter       AmpR promoter: bla
>Addgene plasmid #130060 | pRDAX-497 C-Tag GFP[2] L32 Piezo1 EBPF2 | addgene full sequence | sequence record 468604 | Addgene NGS Result
GCCTGCCTCCAGGCCTCAATATTGGCCATTAGCCATATTATTCATTGGTTATATAGCATAAATCAATATT
GGCTATTGGCCATTGCATACGTTGTATCTATATCATAATATGTACATTTATATTGGCTCATGTCCAATAT
GACCGCCATGTTGGCATTGATTATTGACTAGTTATTAATAGTAATCAATTACGGGGTCATTAGTTCATAG
CCCATATATGGAGTTCCGCGTTACATAACTTACGGTAAATGGCCCGCCTGGCTGACCGCCCAACGACCCC
CGCCCATTGACGTCAATAATGACGTATGTTCCCATAGTAACGCCAATAGGGACTTTCCATTGACGTCAAT
GGGTGGAGTATTTACGGTAAACTGCCCACTTGGCAGTACATCAAGTGTATCATATGCCAAGTCCGCCCCC
TATTGACGTCAATGACGGTAAATGGCCCGCCTGGCATTATGCCCAGTACATGACCTTACGGGACTTTCCT
ACTTGGCAGTACATCTACGTATTAGTCATCGCTATTACCATGGTGATGCGGTTTTGGCAGTACACCAATG
GGCGTGGATAGCGGTTTGACTCACGGGGATTTCCAAGTCTCCACCCCATTGACGTCAATGGGAGTTTGTT
TTGGCACCAAAATCAACGGGACTTTCCAAAATGTCGTAATAACCCCGCCCCGTTGACGCAAATGGGCGGT
AGGCGTGTACGGTGGGAGGTCTATATAAGCAGAGCTCGTTTAGTGAACCGTCAGATCACTAGAAGCTTTA
TTGCGGTAGTTTATCACAGTTAAATTGCTAACGCAGTCAGTGCTTCTGACACAACAGTCTCGAACTTAAG
CTGCAGAAGTTGGTCGTGAGGCACTGGGCAGGTAAGTATCAAGGTTACAAGACAGGTTTAAGGAGACCAA
TAGAAACTGGGCTTGTCGAGACAGAGAAGACTCTTGCGTTTCTGATAGGCACCTATTGGTCTTACTGACA
TCCACTTTGCCTTTCTCTCCACAGGTGTCCACTCCCAGGCCACCATGGAGCCGCACGTGCTGGGCGCCGG
GCTCTACTGGCTGTTGCTGCCCTGCACGCTCCTGGCGGCCTCCCTGTTACGCTTCAATGCTCTCTCGCTG
GTCTATTTGCTGTTTCTACTGCTGCTGCCCTGGCTTCCAGGCCCCTCAAGACACAGCATACCAGGTCACA
CAGGTCGCCTGCTCCGTGCACTACTCTGCCTCAGCCTCCTCTTCCTGGTGGCCCACCTTGCCTTTCAGAT
ATGCCTACACACCGTGCCTCACCTGGACCAGTTTCTGGGACAAAACGGTAGCCTTTGGGTGAAGGTGTCT
CAACACATAGGGGTTACGAGGCTGGACCTGAAGGACATCTTTAACACCACCAGGCTGGTAGCACCTGACC
TGGGAGTGCTGCTGGCGTCCTCCCTTTGCCTTGGCCTCTGTGGACGCCTCACGAGGAAAGCCGGGCAGAG
TCGGCGCACCCAGGAGCTGCAGGATGATGACGATGACGATGATGACGACGATGAAGACATAGATGCTGCC
CCAGCCGTGGGGCTGAAGGGAGCCCCTGCCCTGGCAACCAAACGCAGGCTGTGGCTGGCCTCCCGCTTCC
GGGTCACGGCCCACTGGCTGCTGATGACCTCTGGACGGACGCTGGTCATTGTGTTGCTGGCCCTGGCAGG
CATAGCCCACCCTTCGGCCTTCTCCAGCATCTACCTGGTGGTGTTCCTGGCCATCTGCACCTGGTGGTCC
TGTCACTTTCCTCTCAGCCCCCTGGGCTTTAACACCCTCTGTGTCATGGTGAGCTGTTTTGGTGCCGGCC
ATCTCATTTGCCTATACTGCTATCAGACACCATTTATCCAGGACATGTTACCCCCTGGGAACATCTGGGC
CAGGCTATTTGGTCTCAAGAACTTCGTAGACCTCCCTAACTACTCCAGCCCCAACGCCCTGGTACTCAAC
ACTAAGCACGCCTGGCCCATCTATGTGAGTCCCGGAATCCTGCTGCTGCTATATTACACAGCCACCTCTC
TCCTGAAGCTCCACAAGAGCTGTCCCTCAGAGCTGAGGAAGGAGACACCCAGGGAGGATGAGGAGCATGA
GCTGGAACTGGACCACCTGGAGCCAGAGCCCCAGGCTAGGGACGCCACCCAGGGTGAGATGCCCATGACC
ACGGAACCTGACCTTGACAACTGCACCGTGCATGTACTAACCAGCCAGAGCCCTGTCCGCCAGCGTCCAG
TTCGCCCCAGGCTGGCTGAGCTGAAAGAGATGTCACCGCTACATGGCCTGGGCCACCTCATCATGGACCA
GAGCTATGTGTGTGCCCTGATTGCCATGATGGTGTGGAGCATCATGTACCACAGTTGGCTGACCTTCGTC
CTGCTGCTCTGGGCCTGCCTCATCTGGACGGTGCGTAGCCGTCACCAGCTGGCTATGCTCTGCTCGCCCT
GCATCCTGCTGTATGGGCTGACGCTCTGCTGCCTGAGGTATGTGTGGGCCATGGAACTTCCTGAGCTGCC
CACCACCCTGGGCCCTGTCAGCCTGCACCAGTTGGGACTGGAACACACACGCTACCCTTGCCTGGACCTC
GGTGCCATGCTCCTCTATCTGCTCACATTCTGGCTCCTTCTGCGTCAGTTCGTGAAGGAGAAGCTGCTGA
AGAAGCAAAAGGTGCCTGCGGCGCTGCTGGAGGTCACGGTGGCCGACACTGAGCCCACACAGACCCAGAC
GCTGCTGCGGAGCCTGGGGGAGCTGGTCACCGGCATCTACGTCAAATACTGGATCTATGTGTGCGCCGGC
ATGTTCATTGTGGTCAGCTTCGCCGGCCGCCTGGTGGTCTACAAAATCGTCTACATGTTCCTCTTCCTGC
TGTGCCTCACCTTGTTCCAGGTCTACTACACCCTGTGGAGGAAGCTGCTACGTGTCTTCTGGTGGCTCGT
GGTGGCCTATACAATGCTCGTGCTCATCGCTGTGTACACCTTCCAGTTCCAGGACTTCCCCACCTATTGG
CGCAACCTCACGGGCTTCACAGACGAGCAGTTGGGCGACCTGGGCCTGGAGCAGTTCAGTGTGTCGGAGC
TCTTTTCCAGTATCCTCATCCCTGGCTTCTTCCTGCTGGCCTGCATCCTGCAGCTGCACTACTTCCACAG
ACCGTTCATGCAGCTCACTGACCTGGAGCACGTGCCGCCACCAGGCACCCGCCACCCTCGATGGGCTCAC
AGGCAGGATGCAGTGAGCGAGGCCCCTCTGCTTGAGCATCAGGAGGAAGAGGAAGTCTTCAGGGAAGATG
GGCAGAGCATGGATGGGCCCCACCAGGCCACACAGGTCCCTGAGGGTACGGCCAGCAAGTGGGGCCTGGT
GGCTGACCGGCTGCTGGACCTAGCGGCCAGCTTCTCGGCTGTCCTCACCCGAATCCAGGTGTTCGTTCGG
CGCTTGCTAGAACTTCACGTCTTCAAGCTGGTGGCCCTCTACACTGTCTGGGTGGCCCTGAAAGAAGTGT
CTGTGATGAACCTGCTGCTGGTGGTGCTATGGGCCTTCGCCTTGCCCTATCCGCGCTTCCGGCCCATGGC
TTCCTGCCTGTCCACCGTGTGGACCTGTATCATCATTGTATGCAAGATGCTCTATCAGCTCAAGATTGTC
AACCCGCATGAGTACTCCAGCAACTGCACTGAGCCCTTCCCCAACAATACCAACTTGCAGCCTTTGGAGA
TCAACCAGTCTTTGCTGTACCGTGGCCCTGTTGACCCTGCCAACTGGTTTGGGGTGCGGAAGGGTTACCC
CAACTTGGGCTATATCCAGAACCACCTGCAGATCCTTCTGTTGCTGGTGTTTGAGGCCGTGGTGTACCGG
CGCCAAGAGCACTACCGCCGGCAGCACCAGCAGGCCCCTCTGCCCGCCCAGGCTGTGTGCGCAGATGGCA
CCCGCCAGAGGTTGGACCAGGACCTACTTAGCTGCCTCAAGTATTTCATCAACTTCTTCTTCTACAAATT
CGGGCTGGAGATCTGCTTCTTGATGGCCGTGAATGTGATTGGGCAGCGTATGAACTTCATGGTGATCTTA
CACGGTTGCTGGTTGGTGGCCATCCTTACACGCCGGCGCCGTGAGGCCATCGCCCGCCTCTGGCCTAACT
ACTGTCTGTTCCTCACGCTGTTCCTGCTGTACCAGTACCTGCTGTGTTTGGGCATGCCCCCTGCACTGTG
CATTGACTATCCATGGCGCTGGAGCAAGGCCATCCCCATGAATTCCGCCCTCATCAAGTGGCTGTACCTA
CCTGACTTCTTCAGAGCCCCCAACTCCACCAACCTTATCAGTGACTTCCTCCTGCTGCTTTGCGCCTCCC
AGCAGTGGCAGGTCTTCTCAGCGGAGCGAACGGAGGAGTGGCAACGCATGGCGGGCATCAACACTGACCA
CCTGGAGCCCCTGCGTGGGGAGCCCAACCCTATACCCAACTTCATCCACTGCAGGTCCTATCTGGATATG
CTGAAGGTGGCCGTCTTCCGCTACCTGTTCTGGCTGGTGCTCGTTGTGGTGTTTGTTGCGGGGGCCACCC
GCATAAGCATCTTCGGGCTGGGGTACCTGCTAGCCTGCTTCTACCTGCTGCTGTTTGGCACTACCCTGCT
GCAGAAGGACACGCGAGCCCAGCTCGTGCTGTGGGACTGCCTCATCCTCTATAATGTCACTGTCATCATC
TCTAAGAATATGCTGTCGCTCCTGTCCTGTGTCTTCGTGGAGCAAATGCAGAGCAACTTCTGCTGGGTCA
TCCAGCTCTTCAGCCTCGTGTGCACAGTCAAAGGCTACTATGATCCCAAAGAGATGATGACCAGGGACCG
GGACTGCCTGCTGCCTGTGGAGGAGGCCGGGATCATCTGGGACAGTATCTGCTTCTTCTTCCTGCTCTTG
CAACGGCGCATCTTTCTCAGCCACTACTTCCTGCATGTCAGCGCTGACCTGAAAGCCACAGCCCTGCAGG
CATCCAGGGGCTTTGCCCTCTACAATGCAGCCAACCTGAAGAGCATCAACTTCCATCGCCAGATTGAGGA
GAAGTCCCTGGCCCAGCTGAAAAGACAGATGAAGCGCATCCGTGCCAAACAGGAGAAGTACAGGCAGAGC
CAGGCAAGTCGTGGCCAACTCCAGTCCAAAGACCCTCAGGATCCCAGCCAGGAGCCAGGGCCTGACAGCC
CAGGGGGCTCCTCCCCGCCACGGAGACAGTGGTGGCGCCCCTGGCTGGACCACGCCACAGTCATCCACTC
TGGCGACTACTTCCTGTTTGAGTCAGATAGCGAGGAGGAAGAGGAGGCCCTACCTGAGGACCCCAGGCCT
GCAGCTCAGAGTGCCTTCCAGATGGCATACCAGGCATGGGTAACCAATGCCCAGACAGTGCTGAGGCAGC
GTCGGGAGCGGGCACGGCAGGAGCGGGCAGAGCAGCTGGCTTCTGGAGGTGACTTGAACCCAGATGTGGA
ACCAGTAGATGTCCCAGAAGATGAGATGGCAGGCCGTAGCCACATGATGCAGCGTGTGCTAAGCACCATG
CAGTTCCTGTGGGTGCTGGGCCAGGCCACGGTAGACGGGCTGACGCGCTGGCTGCGTGCATTCACGAAGC
ACCACCGCACCATGAGCGATGTGCTGTGCGCAGAGCGCTACCTGCTCACCCAGGAGCTTCTTCGGGTTGG
AGAGGTACGCCGAGGTGTGCTGGACCAGCTTTATGTGGGTGAAGATGAGGCCACATTGTCAGGTCCCGTG
GAGACCCGGGATGGACCCAGCACAGCCTCAAGTGGGCTGGGAGCCGAAGAGCCTTTGAGTAGCATGACAG
ACGACACCAGCAGCCCCCTGAGCACAGGCTATAACACCCGCAGTGGCAGTGAGGAGATTGTCACCGACGC
TGGGGACCTCCAGGCTGGGACCTCCCTGCACGGCTCCCAAGAGCTTTTAGCCAATGCTCGTACCCGGATG
CGCACGGCCAGCGAGCTGCTACTGGATAGGCGCCTGCATATCCCTGAGCTGGAGGAGGCCGAGCGGTTTG
AGGCACAGCAGGGCCGGACTCTGCGGCTGCTCAGGGCTGGGTACCAGTGCGTGGCGGCACACTCGGAGCT
GCTCTGTTACTTCATCATCATCCTTAACCACATGGTGACAGCCTCGGCTGCCTCCCTGGTGCTGCCCGTG
CTTGTGTTCCTGTGGGCCATGCTGACCATCCCGAGGCCTAGCAAGCGCTTTTGGATGACAGCTATCGTCT
TCACTGAGGTCATGGTGGTCACCAAATACCTGTTCCAGTTCGGCTTCTTCCCCTGGAACAGCTACGTTGT
GCTGCGGCGCTATGAGAACAAGCCCTACTTCCCTCCGCGAATCCTGGGCCTTGAGAAAACGGACAGCTAC
ATCAAGTATGACCTGGTGCAGCTCATGGCCCTCTTCTTCCACCGCTCGCAGCTACTGTGTTATGGCCTCT
GGGACCATGAGGAGGATCGCTATCCCAAGGACCATTGCAGGAGTAGTGTGAAGGACCGGGAGGCCAAGGA
AGAGCCAGAAGCTAAGCTGGAATCGCAGTCTGAGACAGGCACTGGGCATCCCAAGGAGCCAGTGTTGGCC
GGTACTCCCAGGGACCACATCCAAGGGAAAGGAAGTATTAGATCCAAGGATGTTATCCAAGATCCCCCAG
AGGACCTTAAGCCCCGGCACACGAGGCACATCAGCATACGCTTCAGGAGGCGCAAGGAGACTCCAGGACC
CAAAGGAACAGCAGTCATGGAGACTGAGCACGAGGAGGGAGAAGGAAAAGAAACTACAGAGAGAAAGAGG
CCGCGTCACACTCAAGAAAAATCGAAGTTTCGGGAGAGAATGAAGGCAGCTGGGCGCCGGCTGCAGAGCT
TCTGTGTGTCACTGGCCCAGAGCTTCTACCAACCCTTGCAGCGTTTCTTCCATGACATTCTGCACACAAA
GTACCGGGCGGCCACCGACGTCTACGCCCTCATGTTCCTGGCCGATATTGTCGACATCATCATCATCATC
TTTGGTTTTTGGGCTTTTGGGAAGCACTCTGCAGCCACAGACATTGCATCCTCGCTGTCAGATGACCAGG
TGCCACAGGCCTTCCTGTTCATGCTGCTGGTCCAGTTTGGCACCATGGTCATCGACCGTGCCCTCTACCT
GCGCAAGACTGTCCTGGGAAAGCTGGCCTTTCAGGTGGTCCTGGTGGTGGCGATTCACATCTGGATGTTC
TTTATCTTACCGGCTGTCACTGAGAGGATGTTCAGCCAGAATGCGGTGGCACAGCTGTGGTACTTCGTCA
AGTGCATTTACTTTGCCCTGTCCGCCTACCAGATCCGCTGTGGCTACCCCACCCGTATCTTGGGCAACTT
CCTCACCAAGAAATACAACCATCTAAACCTCTTCCTTTTCCAGGGGTTCCGTCTAGTGCCGTTCCTGGTG
GAGCTGCGGGCCGTCATGGACTGGGTGTGGACCGACACCACGCTGTCCCTGTCCAACTGGATGTGTGTGG
AAGACATCTATGCCAACATCTTTATCATCAAGTGCAGCCGAGAGACAGAGAAGAAATACCCCCAGCCCAA
GGGGCAGAAGAAGAAGAAAATTGTCAAGTATGGTATGGGAGGCCTCATTATCCTCTTCCTCATCGCCATC
ATCTGGTTCCCTCTGCTCTTCATGTCACTGATCCGCTCTGTGGTCGGGGTCGTCAACCAGCCCATTGATG
TCACCGTCACCCTCAAGCTAGGCGGCTATGAGCCACTGTTCACCATGAGCGCCCAGCAGCCATCCATTGT
GCCATTCACACCCCAGGCCTACGAGGAGCTGTCCCAGCAGTTTGACCCCTATCCACTAGCCATGCAGTTC
ATTAGCCAGTACAGTCCTGAGGACATCGTCACTGCACAGATCGAGGGCAGCTCGGGGGCGCTGTGGCGCA
TCAGCCCACCCAGCCGAGCCCAGATGAAGCAGGAGCTGTACAACGGCACAGCCGACATTACACTGCGCTT
TACCTGGAATTTCCAAAGGGACCTGGCCAAGGGTGGCACTGTGGAGTATACTAATGAGAAGCACACCTTG
GAGCTGGCCCCCAACAGTACGGCACGAAGGCAGCTGGCCCAACTGCTCGAGGGCAGACCTGACCAGTCAG
TGGTCATTCCCCATCTCTTCCCCAAGTACATTCGTGCTCCCAATGGGCCTGAAGCCAACCCTGTGAAGCA
GCTGCAGCCAGATGAGGAAGAGGACTACCTTGGTGTGCGCATCCAGCTGCGGAGGGAGCAAGTGGGCACA
GGGGCCTCTGGGGAGCAAGCGGGCACCAAGGCCTCCGACTTCCTCGAGTGGTGGGTCATCGAGCTGCAGG
ACTGCAAGGCTGACTGCAACCTGCTGCCCATGGTCATCTTCAGTGACAAGGTCAGCCCACCTAGCCTGGG
CTTCCTGGCCGGCTACGGGATTGTGGGGCTGTATGTCTCCATCGTGCTGGTGGTTGGCAAGTTTGTGCGG
GGCTTCTTCAGCGAGATCTCTCACTCCATCATGTTCGAGGAACTGCCGTGTGTGGACCGCATCCTCAAGC
TGTGCCAGGACATCTTCTTGGTGCGCGAGACCCGGGAGCTGGAGCTGGAGGAGGAGCTATACGCCAAGCT
CATCTTCCTGTACCGATCTCCAGAGACCATGATTAAGTGGACACGTGAGAGGGAGGACGTGGGTGGCGGA
GGGAGCGAAGGCGGCGGATCCGGAGGGCCTGGCTCTGGCGGAGAGGGGAGCGCTGGAGGCGGGTCAGCCG
GTGGTGGGAGTGAAAAGAGGGACCACATGGTGCTGCTCGAGTACGTCACAGCAGCTGGCATCACCGATGC
CAGCTAAGAATTCAGATCCGCCCCTCTCCCTCCCCCCCCCCTAACGTTACTGGCCGAAGCCGCTTGGAAT
AAGGCCGGTGTGCGTTTGTCTATATGTTATTTTCCACCATATTGCCGTCTTTTGGCAATGTGAGGGCCCG
GAAACCTGGCCCTGTCTTCTTGACGAGCATTCCTAGGGGTCTTTCCCCTCTCGCCAAAGGAATGCAAGGT
CTGTTGAATGTCGTGAAGGAAGCAGTTCCTCTGGTAGCTTCTTGAAGACAAACAACGTCTGTAGCGACCC
TTTGCAGGCAGCGGAACCCCCCACCTGGCGACAGGTGCCTCTGCGGCCAAAAGCCACGTGTATAAGATAC
ACCTGCAAAGGCGGCACAACCCCAGTGCCACGTTGTGAGTTGGATAGTTGTGGAAAGAGTCAAATGGCTC
TCCTCAAGCGTATTCAACAAGGGGCTGAAGGATGCCCAGAAGGTACCCCATTGTATGGGATCTGATCTGG
GGCCTCGGTACACATGCTTTACATGTGTTTAGTCGAGGTTAAAAAAACGTCTAGGCCCCCCGAACCACGG
GGACGTGGTTTTCCTTTGAAAAACACGATGATAATATGGCCACAACCATGGTGAGCAAGGGCGAGGAGCT
GTTCACCGGGGTGGTGCCCATCCTGGTCGAGCTGGACGGCGACGTAAACGGCCACAAGTTCAGCGTGAGG
GGCGAGGGCGAGGGCGATGCCACCAACGGCAAGCTGACCCTGAAGTTCATCTGCACCACCGGCAAGCTGC
CCGTGCCCTGGCCCACCCTCGTGACCACCCTGAGCCACGGCGTGCAGTGCTTCGCCCGCTACCCCGACCA
CATGAAGCAGCACGACTTCTTCAAGTCCGCCATGCCCGAAGGCTACGTCCAGGAGCGCACCATCTTCTTC
AAGGACGACGGCACCTACAAGACCCGCGCCGAGGTGAAGTTCGAGGGCGACACCCTGGTGAACCGCATCG
AGCTGAAGGGCGTCGACTTCAAGGAGGACGGCAACATCCTGGGGCACAAGCTGGAGTACAACTTCAACAG
CCACAACATCTATATCATGGCCGTCAAGCAGAAGAACGGCATCAAGGTGAACTTCAAGATCCGCCACAAC
GTGGAGGACGGCAGCGTGCAGCTCGCCGACCACTACCAGCAGAACACCCCCATCGGCGACGGCCCCGTGC
TGCTGCCCGACAGCCACTACCTGAGCACCCAGTCCGTGCTGAGCAAAGACCCCAACGAGAAGCGCGATCA
CATGGTCCTGCTGGAGTTCCGCACCGCCGCCGGGATCACTCTCGGCATGGACGAGCTGTACAAGTAAACC
GGTGCTCGAGGTACCGATGAATAGCTAAGGTCGAGGCCGCAGGTAAGTATCAAGGTTACAAGACAGGTTT
AAGGAGACCAATAGAAACTGGGCTTGTCGAGACAGAGAAGACTCTTGCGTTTCTGATAGGCACCTATTGG
TCTTACTGACATCCACTTTGCCTTTCTCTCCACAGGTGTCGACAATCAACCTCTGGATTACAAAATTTGT
GAAAGATTGACTGGTATTCTTAACTATGTTGCTCCTTTTACGCTATGTGGATACGCTGCTTTAATGCCTT
TGTATCATGCTATTGCTTCCCGTATGGCTTTCATTTTCTCCTCCTTGTATAAATCCTGGTTGCTGTCTCT
TTATGAGGAGTTGTGGCCCGTTGTCAGGCAACGTGGCGTGGTGTGCACTGTGTTTGCTGACGCAACCCCC
ACTGGTTGGGGCATTGCCACCACCTGTCAGCTCCTTTCCGGGACTTTCGCTTTCCCCCTCCCTATTGCCA
CGGCGGAACTCATCGCCGCCTGCCTTGCCCGCTGCTGGACAGGGGCTCGGCTGTTGGGCACTGACAATTC
CGTGGTGTTGTCGGGGAAGCTGACGTCCTTTCCATGGCTGCTCGCCTGTGTTGCCACCTGGATTCTGCGC
GGGACGTCCTTCTGCTACGTCCCTTCGGCCCTCAATCCAGCGGACCTTCCTTCCCGCGGCCTGCTGCCGG
CTCTGCGGCCTCTTCCGCGTCTTCGCCTTCGCCCTCAGACGAGTCGGATCTCCCTTTGGGCCGCCTCCCC
GCCTGGAATTCGAGCTCGGTACGATCAGCCTCGACTGTGCCTTCTAGTTGCCAGCCATCTGTTGTTTGCC
CCTCCCCCGTGCCTTCCTTGACCCTGGAAGGTGCCACTCCCACTGTCCTTTCCTAATAAAATGAGGAAAT
TGCATCGCATTGTCTGAGTAGGTGTCATTCTATTCTGGGGGGTGGGGTGGGGCAGGACAGCAAGGGGGAG
GATTGGGAAGACAATAGCCCAGCTTTTGTTCCCTTTAGTGAGGGTTAATTGCGCGCTTGGCGTAATCATG
GTCATAGCTGTTTCCTGTGTGAAATTGTTATCCGCTAATTCACTCCTCAGGTGCAGGCTGCCTATCAGAA
GGTGGTGGCTGGTGTGGCCAATGCCCTGGCTCACAAATACCACTGAGATCTTTTTCCCTCTGCCAAAAAT
TATGGGGACATCATGAAGCCCCTTGAGCATCTGACTTCTGGCTAATAAAGGAAATTTATTTTCATTGCAA
TAGTGTGTTGGAATTTTTTGTGTCTCTCACTCGGAAGGACATATGGGAGGGCAAATCATTTAAAACATCA
GAATGAGTATTTGGTTTAGAGTTTGGCAACATATGCCCATATGCTGGCTGCCATGAACAAAGGTTGGCTA
TAAAGAGGTCATCAGTATATGAAACAGCCCCCTGCTGTCCATTCCTTATTCCATAGAAAAGCCTTGACTT
GAGGTTAGATTTTTTTTATATTTTGTTTTGTGTTATTTTTTTCTTTAACATCCCTAAAATTTTCCTTACA
TGTTTTACTAGCCAGATTTTTCCTCCTCTCCTGACTACTCCCAGTCATAGCTGTCCCTCTTCTCTTATGG
AGATCGGCCGGCCGCCGGCGTCGACGCGCGCGGCCGCGGCGCGCCGTTGCTGGCGTTTTTCCATAGGCTC
CGCCCCCCTGACGAGCATCACAAAAATCGACGCTCAAGTCAGAGGTGGCGAAACCCGACAGGACTATAAA
GATACCAGGCGTTTCCCCCTGGAAGCTCCCTCGTGCGCTCTCCTGTTCCGACCCTGCCGCTTACCGGATA
CCTGTCCGCCTTTCTCCCTTCGGGAAGCGTGGCGCTTTCTCATAGCTCACGCTGTAGGTATCTCAGTTCG
GTGTAGGTCGTTCGCTCCAAGCTGGGCTGTGTGCACGAACCCCCCGTTCAGCCCGACCGCTGCGCCTTAT
CCGGTAACTATCGTCTTGAGTCCAACCCGGTAAGACACGACTTATCGCCACTGGCAGCAGCCACTGGTAA
CAGGATTAGCAGAGCGAGGTATGTAGGCGGTGCTACAGAGTTCTTGAAGTGGTGGCCTAACTACGGCTAC
ACTAGAAGAACAGTATTTGGTATCTGCGCTCTGCTGAAGCCAGTTACCTTCGGAAAAAGAGTTGGTAGCT
CTTGATCCGGCAAACAAACCACCGCTGGTAGCGGTGGTTTTTTTGTTTGCAAGCAGCAGATTACGCGCAG
AAAAAAAGGATCTCAAGAAGATCCTTTGATCTTTTCTACGGGGTCTGACGCTCAGTGGAACGAAAACTCA
CGTTAAGGGATTTTGGTCATGAGATTATCAAAAAGGATCTTCACCTAGATCCTTTTAAATTAAAAATGAA
GTTTTAAATCAATCTAAAGTATATATGAGTAAACTTGGTCTGACAGTTACCAATGCTTAATCAGTGAGGC
ACCTATCTCAGCGATCTGTCTATTTCGTTCATCCATAGTTGCCTGACTCCCCGTCGTGTAGATAACTACG
ATACGGGAGGGCTTACCATCTGGCCCCAGTGCTGCAATGATACCGCGAGACCCACGCTCACCGGCTCCAG
ATTTATCAGCAATAAACCAGCCAGCCGGAAGGGCCGAGCGCAGAAGTGGTCCTGCAACTTTATCCGCCTC
CATCCAGTCTATTAATTGTTGCCGGGAAGCTAGAGTAAGTAGTTCGCCAGTTAATAGTTTGCGCAACGTT
GTTGCCATTGCTACAGGCATCGTGGTGTCACGCTCGTCGTTTGGTATGGCTTCATTCAGCTCCGGTTCCC
AACGATCAAGGCGAGTTACATGATCCCCCATGTTGTGCAAAAAAGCGGTTAGCTCCTTCGGTCCTCCGAT
CGTTGTCAGAAGTAAGTTGGCCGCAGTGTTATCACTCATGGTTATGGCAGCACTGCATAATTCTCTTACT
GTCATGCCATCCGTAAGATGCTTTTCTGTGACTGGTGAGTACTCAACCAAGTCATTCTGAGAATAGTGTA
TGCGGCGACCGAGTTGCTCTTGCCCGGCGTCAATACGGGATAATACCGCGCCACATAGCAGAACTTTAAA
AGTGCTCATCATTGGAAAACGTTCTTCGGGGCGAAAACTCTCAAGGATCTTACCGCTGTTGAGATCCAGT
TCGATGTAACCCACTCGTGCACCCAACTGATCTTCAGCATCTTTTACTTTCACCAGCGTTTCTGGGTGAG
CAAAAACAGGAAGGCAAAATGCCGCAAAAAAGGGAATAAGGGCGACACGGAAATGTTGAATACTCATACT
CTTCCTTTTTCAATATTATTGAAGCATTTATCAGGGTTATTGTCTCATGAGCGGATACATATTTGAATGT
ATTTAGAAAAATAAACAAATAGGGGTTCCGCGCACATTTCCCCGAAAAGTGCCACCTGACGTCTAAGAAA
CCATTATTATCATGACATTAACCTATAAAAATAGGCGTATCACGAGGCCCTTTCGTCTACGCGCGCGCCG
GCGGCGCGCCGTCGACGGCCGGCCGCGGCCGC
